Addgene plasmid #121772: KZ901: pMVP (L3-L2) P2A-eGFP + WPRE
Purpose: pMVP L3-L2 entry plasmid, contains eGFP-P2A + WPRE for 3- or 4-component MultiSite Gateway Pro assembly. Allows expression of C-term eGFP linked by P2A to gene of interest in lentivirus vectors.
Depositing lab: Christopher Newgard. Depositing organization: Duke University. Publication: Creation of versatile cloning platforms for transgene expression and dCas9-based epigenome editing. Haldeman JM, Conway AE, Arlotto ME, Slentz DH, Muoio DM, Becker TC, Newgard CB. Nucleic Acids Res. 2018 Dec 27. pii: 5264291. doi: 10.1093/nar/gky1286. PubMed 30590691.
Backbone
  Vector backbone: pDONR221 P3-P2
  Backbone manufacturer: Invitrogen
  Backbone size w/o insert (bp): 2555
  Vector type: Synthetic Biology ; pMVP Gateway Entry Plasmid
Growth in bacteria
  Bacterial resistance: Kanamycin, 50 μg/mL
  Growth temperature: 37°C
  Growth strain: DH5alpha
  Copy number: High Copy
Gene/Insert
  Gene/Insert name: P2A-eGFP + WPRE
  Species: Synthetic
  Insert size (bp): 1468
  Cloning method: Gateway Cloning
  Sequencing primers: 5′ M13F; 3′ M13R
Terms and licenses: Academic/Nonprofit Terms; Industry Terms: Not Available to Industry
How to cite: KZ901: pMVP (L3-L2) P2A-eGFP + WPRE was a gift from Christopher Newgard (Addgene plasmid # 121772 ; http://n2t.net/addgene:121772 ; RRID:Addgene_121772)
