[The description below was written by a language model from this plasmid's Addgene catalogue record and pLannotate feature annotations shown in this document.]
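Description:
KZ901: pMVP (L3-L2) P2A-eGFP + WPRE is a Gateway entry plasmid from the pMVP modular cloning platform, built in the Invitrogen pDONR221 P3-P2 backbone. It is a small (about 4 kb) bacterial shuttle for a DNA module rather than an expression vector in its own right. It replicates in E. coli from a high-copy ColE1/pUC-type origin and is selected with kanamycin through an aminoglycoside phosphotransferase gene. The rrnB T1 and T2 terminators upstream of the cassette are standard pDONR features that insulate the insert from read-through transcription. The short lacI and lacZα fragments and the T7 promoter flanking the recombination sites are backbone remnants, with M13 primer sites used for sequencing.

The synthetic insert of roughly 1.5 kb lies between attL3 and attL2 sites and consists of a P2A peptide sequence followed by mammalian codon-optimized EGFP and then the woodchuck hepatitis virus posttranscriptional regulatory element (WPRE). The P2A element is not annotated separately in the feature table, but presumably occupies the gap between attL3 and the EGFP coding sequence. No promoter is present in the module. It is designed to occupy the final position in a 3- or 4-component MultiSite Gateway Pro LR reaction, where it is joined downstream of a gene of interest supplied by another entry plasmid, with the promoter coming from another component of the assembly. In the assembled lentiviral expression vector, the gene of interest and EGFP are translated from a single transcript and separated by ribosome skipping at P2A. This gives a fluorescent reporter of transgene expression without a permanent fusion, while the WPRE enhances transcript stability and expression.
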