Features (pLannotate 1.2.2; 11 found; start..end, strand, type, name):
    121..213     +  CDS            lacI (fragment): lac repressor; lacI; The lac repressor binds to the lac operator to inhibit transcription in E. coli. This inhibition can be relieved by adding lactose or isopropyl-β-D-thiogalactopyranoside (IPTG).
    268..295     -  terminator     rrnB T2 terminator: transcription terminator T2 from the E. coli rrnB gene
    427..470     +  terminator     rrnB T1 terminator: Escherichia coli rrnB; transcription terminator T1 from the E. coli rrnB gene
    517..553     -  CDS            lacZα (fragment): LacZα fragment of β-galactosidase; lacZ fragment
    570..665     +  protein_bind   attL3: mutant version of attL; recombination site for the Gateway® LR reaction LR Clonase™
    743..1462    +  CDS            EGFP: the original enhanced GFP (Yang et al., 1996) mammalian codon-optimized
   1519..2107    +  misc_feature   WPRE: woodchuck hepatitis virus posttranscriptional regulatory element
   2135..2234    -  protein_bind   attL2: mutant version of attL; recombination site for the Gateway® LR reaction LR Clonase™
   2265..2283    -  promoter       T7 promoter: promoter for bacteriophage T7 RNA polymerase
   2417..3226    +  CDS            KanR: aminoglycoside phosphotransferase; aph(3')-Ia; confers resistance to kanamycin in bacteria or G418 (Geneticin®) in eukaryotes
   3373..3961    +  rep_origin     ori: high-copy-number ColE1/pMB1/pBR322/pUC origin of replication
>Addgene plasmid #121772 | KZ901: pMVP (L3-L2) P2A-eGFP + WPRE | addgene full sequence | sequence record 237267 | Addgene NGS Result
CTTTCCTGCGTTATCCCCTGATTCTGTGGATAACCGTATTACCGCCTTTGAGTGAGCTGATACCGCTCGC
CGCAGCCGAACGACCGAGCGCAGCGAGTCAGTGAGCGAGGAAGCGGAAGAGCGCCCAATACGCAAACCGC
CTCTCCCCGCGCGTTGGCCGATTCATTAATGCAGCTGGCACGACAGGTTTCCCGACTGGAAAGCGGGCAG
TGAGCGCAACGCAATTAATACGCGTACCGCTAGCCAGGAAGAGTTTGTAGAAACGCAAAAAGGCCATCCG
TCAGGATGGCCTTCTGCTTAGTTTGATGCCTGGCAGTTTATGGCGGGCGTCCTGCCCGCCACCCTCCGGG
CCGTTGCTTCACAACGTTCAAATCCGCTCCCGGCGGATTTGTCCTACTCAGGAGAGCGTTCACCGACAAA
CAACAGATAAAACGAAAGGCCCAGTCTTCCGACTGAGCCTTTCGTTTTATTTGATGCCTGGCAGTTCCCT
ACTCTCGCGTTAACGCTAGCATGGATGTTTTCCCAGTCACGACGTTGTAAAACGACGGCCAGTCTTAAGC
TCGGGCCCCAAATAATGATTTTATTTTGACTGATAGTGACCTGTTCGTTGCAACAAATTGATGAGCAATG
CTTTTTTATAATGCCAACTTTGTATAATAAAGTTGGTGGCGGATCCGGAGCTACTAATTTCTCTCTGTTA
AAGCAGGCAGGAGATGTGGAGGAGAATCCAGGTCCTAAGGGAATGGTGAGCAAGGGCGAGGAGCTGTTCA
CCGGGGTGGTGCCCATCCTGGTCGAGCTGGACGGCGACGTAAACGGCCACAAGTTCAGCGTGTCCGGCGA
GGGCGAGGGCGATGCCACCTACGGCAAGCTGACCCTGAAGTTCATCTGCACCACCGGCAAGCTGCCCGTG
CCCTGGCCCACCCTCGTGACCACCCTGACCTACGGCGTGCAGTGCTTCAGCCGCTACCCCGACCACATGA
AGCAGCACGACTTCTTCAAGTCCGCCATGCCCGAAGGCTACGTCCAGGAGCGCACCATCTTCTTCAAGGA
CGACGGCAACTACAAGACCCGCGCCGAGGTGAAGTTCGAGGGCGACACCCTGGTGAACCGCATCGAGCTG
AAGGGCATCGACTTCAAGGAGGACGGCAACATCCTGGGGCACAAGCTGGAGTACAACTACAACAGCCACA
ACGTCTATATCATGGCCGACAAGCAGAAGAACGGCATCAAGGTGAACTTCAAGATCCGCCACAACATCGA
GGACGGCAGCGTGCAGCTCGCCGACCACTACCAGCAGAACACCCCCATCGGCGACGGCCCCGTGCTGCTG
CCCGACAACCACTACCTGAGCACCCAGTCCGCCCTGAGCAAAGACCCCAACGAGAAGCGCGATCACATGG
TCCTGCTGGAGTTCGTGACCGCCGCCGGGATCACTCTCGGCATGGACGAGCTGTACAAGTAAGAATTCTG
AAGCTTAGCCTAGAGCTCCTATAGTGAGACCGGTTAGTAATGATCGACAATCAACCTCTGGATTACAAAA
TTTGTGAAAGATTGACTGGTATTCTTAACTATGTTGCTCCTTTTACGCTATGTGGATACGCTGCTTTAAT
GCCTTTGTATCATGCTATTGCTTCCCGTATGGCTTTCATTTTCTCCTCCTTGTATAAATCCTGGTTGCTG
TCTCTTTATGAGGAGTTGTGGCCCGTTGTCAGGCAACGTGGCGTGGTGTGCACTGTGTTTGCTGACGCAA
CCCCCACTGGTTGGGGCATTGCCACCACCTGTCAGCTCCTTTCCGGGACTTTCGCTTTCCCCCTCCCTAT
TGCCACGGCGGAACTCATCGCCGCCTGCCTTGCCCGCTGCTGGACAGGGGCTCGGCTGTTGGGCACTGAC
AATTCCGTGGTGTTGTCGGGGAAGCTGACGTCCTTTCCATGGCTGCTCGCCTGTGTTGCCACCTGGATTC
TGCGCGGGACGTCCTTCTGCTACGTCCCTTCGGCCCTCAATCCAGCGGACCTTCCTTCCCGCGGCCTGCT
GCCGGCTCTGCGGCCTCTTCCGCGTCTTCGCCTTCGCCCTCAGACGAGTCGGATCTCCCTTTGGGCCGCC
TCCCCGCCTGGCGATGGTACTGTCCTAGTACCTGACCCAGCTTTCTTGTACAAAGTTGGCATTATAAGAA
AGCATTGCTTATCAATTTGTTGCAACGAACAGGTCACTATCAGTCAAAATAAAATCATTATTTGCCATCC
AGCTGCAGGGCGGCCGCGATATCCCCTATAGTGAGTCGTATTACATGGTCATAGCTGTTTCCTGGCAGCT
CTGGCCCGTGTCTCAAAATCTCTGATGTTACATTGCACAAGATAAAAATATATCATCATGAACAATAAAA
CTGTCTGCTTACATAAACAGTAATACAAGGGGTGTTATGAGCCATATTCAACGGGAAACGTCGAGGCCGC
GATTAAATTCCAACATGGATGCTGATTTATATGGGTATAAATGGGCTCGCGATAATGTCGGGCAATCAGG
TGCGACAATCTATCGCTTGTATGGGAAGCCCGATGCGCCAGAGTTGTTTCTGAAACATGGCAAAGGTAGC
GTTGCCAATGATGTTACAGATGAGATGGTCAGACTAAACTGGCTGACGGAATTTATGCCTCTTCCGACCA
TCAAGCATTTTATCCGTACTCCTGATGATGCATGGTTACTCACCACTGCGATCCCCGGAAAAACAGCATT
CCAGGTATTAGAAGAATATCCTGATTCAGGTGAAAATATTGTTGATGCGCTGGCAGTGTTCCTGCGCCGG
TTGCATTCGATTCCTGTTTGTAATTGTCCTTTTAACAGCGATCGCGTATTTCGTCTCGCTCAGGCGCAAT
CACGAATGAATAACGGTTTGGTTGATGCGAGTGATTTTGATGACGAGCGTAATGGCTGGCCTGTTGAACA
AGTCTGGAAAGAAATGCATAAACTTTTGCCATTCTCACCGGATTCAGTCGTCACTCATGGTGATTTCTCA
CTTGATAACCTTATTTTTGACGAGGGGAAATTAATAGGTTGTATTGATGTTGGACGAGTCGGAATCGCAG
ACCGATACCAGGATCTTGCCATCCTATGGAACTGCCTCGGTGAGTTTTCTCCTTCATTACAGAAACGGCT
TTTTCAAAAATATGGTATTGATAATCCTGATATGAATAAATTGCAGTTTCATTTGATGCTCGATGAGTTT
TTCTAATCAGAATTGGTTAATTGGTTGTAACACTGGCAGAGCATTACGCTGACTTGACGGGACGGCGCAA
GCTCATGACCAAAATCCCTTAACGTGAGTTACGCGTCGTTCCACTGAGCGTCAGACCCCGTAGAAAAGAT
CAAAGGATCTTCTTGAGATCCTTTTTTTCTGCGCGTAATCTGCTGCTTGCAAACAAAAAAACCACCGCTA
CCAGCGGTGGTTTGTTTGCCGGATCAAGAGCTACCAACTCTTTTTCCGAAGGTAACTGGCTTCAGCAGAG
CGCAGATACCAAATACTGTTCTTCTAGTGTAGCCGTAGTTAGGCCACCACTTCAAGAACTCTGTAGCACC
GCCTACATACCTCGCTCTGCTAATCCTGTTACCAGTGGCTGCTGCCAGTGGCGATAAGTCGTGTCTTACC
GGGTTGGACTCAAGACGATAGTTACCGGATAAGGCGCAGCGGTCGGGCTGAACGGGGGGTTCGTGCACAC
AGCCCAGCTTGGAGCGAACGACCTACACCGAACTGAGATACCTACAGCGTGAGCTATGAGAAAGCGCCAC
GCTTCCCGAAGGGAGAAAGGCGGACAGGTATCCGGTAAGCGGCAGGGTCGGAACAGGAGAGCGCACGAGG
GAGCTTCCAGGGGGAAACGCCTGGTATCTTTATAGTCCTGTCGGGTTTCGCCACCTCTGACTTGAGCGTC
GATTTTTGTGATGCTCGTCAGGGGGGCGGAGCCTATGGAAAAACGCCAGCAACGCGGCCTTTTTACGGTT
CCTGGCCTTTTGCTGGCCTTTTGCTCACATGTT
